>Addgene plasmid #205610 | pcDNA3.1-RYK-V5/HIS | addgene full sequence | sequence record 407210 | Addgene NGS Result
AGCGGTTAGCTCCTTCGGTCCTCCGATCGTTGTCAGAAGTAAGTTGGCCGCAGTGTTATCACTCATGGTT
ATGGCAGCACTGCATAATTCTCTTACTGTCATGCCATCCGTAAGATGCTTTTCTGTGACTGGTGAGTACT
CAACCAAGTCATTCTGAGAATAGTGTATGCGGCGACCGAGTTGCTCTTGCCCGGCGTCAATACGGGATAA
TACCGCGCCACATAGCAGAACTTTAAAAGTGCTCATCATTGGAAAACGTTCTTCGGGGCGAAAACTCTCA
AGGATCTTACCGCTGTTGAGATCCAGTTCGATGTAACCCACTCGTGCACCCAACTGATCTTCAGCATCTT
TTACTTTCACCAGCGTTTCTGGGTGAGCAAAAACAGGAAGGCAAAATGCCGCAAAAAAGGGAATAAGGGC
GACACGGAAATGTTGAATACTCATACTCTTCCTTTTTCAATATTATTGAAGCATTTATCAGGGTTATTGT
CTCATGAGCGGATACATATTTGAATGTATTTAGAAAAATAAACAAATAGGGGTTCCGCGCACATTTCCCC
GAAAAGTGCCACCTGACGTCGACGGATCGGGAGATCTCCCGATCCCCTATGGTGCACTCTCAGTACAATC
TGCTCTGATGCCGCATAGTTAAGCCAGTATCTGCTCCCTGCTTGTGTGTTGGAGGTCGCTGAGTAGTGCG
CGAGCAAAATTTAAGCTACAACAAGGCAAGGCTTGACCGACAATTGCATGAAGAATCTGCTTAGGGTTAG
GCGTTTTGCGCTGCTTCGCGATGTACGGGCCAGATATACGCGTTGACATTGATTATTGACTAGTTATTAA
TAGTAATCAATTACGGGGTCATTAGTTCATAGCCCATATATGGAGTTCCGCGTTACATAACTTACGGTAA
ATGGCCCGCCTGGCTGACCGCCCAACGACCCCCGCCCATTGACGTCAATAATGACGTATGTTCCCATAGT
AACGCCAATAGGGACTTTCCATTGACGTCAATGGGTGGAGTATTTACGGTAAACTGCCCACTTGGCAGTA
CATCAAGTGTATCATATGCCAAGTACGCCCCCTATTGACGTCAATGACGGTAAATGGCCCGCCTGGCATT
ATGCCCAGTACATGACCTTATGGGACTTTCCTACTTGGCAGTACATCTACGTATTAGTCATCGCTATTAC
CATGGTGATGCGGTTTTGGCAGTACATCAATGGGCGTGGATAGCGGTTTGACTCACGGGGATTTCCAAGT
CTCCACCCCATTGACGTCAATGGGAGTTTGTTTTGGCACCAAAATCAACGGGACTTTCCAAAATGTCGTA
ACAACTCCGCCCCATTGACGCAAATGGGCGGTAGGCGTGTACGGTGGGAGGTCTATATAAGCAGAGCTCT
CTGGCTAACTAGAGAACCCACTGCTTACTGGCTTATCGAAATTAATACGACTCACTATAGGGAGACCCAA
GCTGGCTAGTTAAGCTTGGTACCGAGCTCGGATCCAGTACCCTTCACCATGCGTGGGGCGGCGCGGCTGG
GGCGGCCGGGCCGGAGTTGCCTCCCGGGGGCCCGCGGCCTGAGGGCCCCGCCGCCGCCGCCGCTGCTGCT
TCTGCTTGCGCTGTTGCCGCTGCTGCCCGCGCCTGGCGCTGCCGCCGCCCCCGCCCCGCGGCCCCCGGAG
CTGCAGTCGGCTTCCGCGGGGCCCAGCGTGAGTCTCTACCTGAGCGAGGACGAGGTGCGCCGGCTGATCG
GTCTTGATGCAGAACTTTATTATGTGAGAAATGACCTTATTAGTCACTACGCTCTATCCTTTAGTCTGTT
AGTACCCAGTGAGACAAATTTCCTGCACTTCACCTGGCATGCGAAGTCCAAGGTTGAATATAAGCTGGGA
TTCCAAGTGGACAATGTTTTGGCAATGGATATGCCCCAGGTCAACATTTCTGTTCAGGGGGAAGTTCCAC
GCACTTTATCAGTGTTTCGGGTAGAGCTTTCCTGTACTGGCAAAGTAGATTCTGAAGTTATGATACTAAT
GCAGCTCAACTTGACAGTAAATTCTTCAAAAAATTTTACCGTCTTAAATTTTAAACGAAGGAAAATGTGC
TACAAAAAACTTGAAGAAGTAAAAACTTCAGCCTTGGACAAAAACACTAGCAGAACTATTTATGATCCTG
TACATGCAGCTCCAACCACTTCTACGCGTGTGTTTTATATTAGTGTAGGGGTTTGTTGTGCAGTAATATT
TCTCGTAGCAATAATATTAGCTGTTTTGCACCTTCATAGTATGAAAAGGATTGAACTGGATGACAGCATT
AGTGCCAGCAGTAGTTCCCAAGGGCTGTCTCAGCCATCCACCCAGACGACTCAGTATCTGAGAGCAGACA
CGCCCAACAATGCAACTCCTATCACCAGCTCCTTAGGTTATCCTACCTTGCGGATAGAGAAGAACGACTT
GAGAAGTGTCACTCTTTTGGAGGCCAAAGGCAAGGTGAAGGATATAGCAATATCCAGAGAGAGGATAACT
CTAAAAGATGTACTCCAAGAAGGTACTTTTGGGCGTATTTTCCATGGGATTTTAATAGATGAAAAAGATC
CAAATAAAGAAAAACAAGCATTTGTCAAAACAGTTAAAGATCAAGCTTCTGAAATTCAGGTGACAATGAT
GCTCACTGAAAGTTGTAAGCTGCGAGGTCTTCATCACAGAAATCTTCTTCCTATTACTCATGTGTGTATA
GAAGAAGGAGAAAAGCCCATGGTGATATTGCCTTACATGAATTGGGGGAATCTTAAATTGTTTTTACGAC
AGTGCAAGTTAGTAGAGGCCAATAATCCACAGGCAATTTCTCAGCAAGACCTGGTACACATGGCTATTCA
GATTGCCTGTGGAATGAGCTACCTGGCCAGAAGGGAAGTCATCCACAAAGACCTGGCTGCCAGGAACTGT
GTCATTGATGACACACTTCAAGTTAAGATCACAGACAATGCCCTCTCCAGAGACTTGTTCCCCATGGACT
ATCACTGTCTGGGGGACAATGAAAACAGGCCAGTTCGTTGGATGGCTCTTGAAAGTCTGGTTAATAACGA
GTTCTCTAGCGCTAGTGATGTGTGGGCCTTTGGAGTGACGCTGTGGGAACTCATGACTCTGGGCCAGACT
CCCTACGTGGACATTGACCCCTTCGAGATGGCCGCATACCTGAAAGATGGTTACCGAATAGCCCAGCCAA
TCAACTGTCCTGATGAATTATTTGCTGTGATGGCCTGTTGCTGGGCCTTAGATCCAGAGGAGAGGCCCAA
GTTTCAGCAGCTGGTACAGTGCCTAACAGAGTTTCATGCAGCCCTGGGGGCCTACGTCGGGAAGGGTCAA
GACAATTCTGCAGATATCCAGCACAGTGGCGGCCGCTCGAGTCTAGAGGGCCCGCGGTTCGAAGGTAAGC
CTATCCCTAACCCTCTCCTCGGTCTCGATTCTACGCGTACCGGTCATCATCACCATCACCATTGAGTTTA
AACCCGCTGATCAGCCTCGACTGTGCCTTCTAGTTGCCAGCCATCTGTTGTTTGCCCCTCCCCCGTGCCT
TCCTTGACCCTGGAAGGTGCCACTCCCACTGTCCTTTCCTAATAAAATGAGGAAATTGCATCGCATTGTC
TGAGTAGGTGTCATTCTATTCTGGGGGGTGGGGTGGGGCAGGACAGCAAGGGGGAGGATTGGGAAGACAA
TAGCAGGCATGCTGGGGATGCGGTGGGCTCTATGGCTTCTGAGGCGGAAAGAACCAGCTGGGGCTCTAGG
GGGTATCCCC
[124 nt withheld, positions 3791-3914]
C
[91 nt withheld, positions 3916-4006]
A
[49 nt withheld, positions 4008-4056]
CCTTTGACGTTGGAGTCCACGTTCTTT
[37 nt withheld, positions 4084-4120]
ACCCTATCTCGGTCTATTCTTTTGATTTATAAGGGATTTTGCCGATTTCGGCCTATTGGTTAAAAAATGA
GCTGATTTAACAAAAATTTAACGCGAATTAATTCTGTGGAATGTGTGTCAGTTAGGGTGTGGAAAGTCCC
CAGGCTCCCCAGCAGGCAGAAGTATGCAAAGCATGCATCTCAATTAGTCAGCAACCAGGTGTGGAAAGTC
CCCAGGCTCCCCAGCAGGCAGAAGTATGCAAAGCATGCATCTCAATTAGTCAGCAACCATAGTCCCGCCC
CTAACTCCGCCCATCCCGCCCCTAACTCCGCCCAGTTCCGCCCATTCTCCGCCCCATGGCTGACTAATTT
TTTTTATTTATGCAGAGGCCGAGGCCGCCTCTGCCTCTGAGCTATTCCAGAAGTAGTGAGGAGGCTTTTT
TGGAGGCCTAGGCTTTTGCAAAAAGCTCCCGGGAGCTTGTATATCCATTTTCGGATCTGATCAAGAGACA
GGATGAGGATCGTTTCGCATGATTGAACAAGATGGATTGCACGCAGGTTCTCCGGCCGCTTGGGTGGAGA
GGCTATTCGGCTATGACTGGGCACAACAGACAATCGGCTGCTCTGATGCCGCCGTGTTCCGGCTGTCAGC
GCAGGGGCGCCCGGTTCTTTTTGTCAAGACCGACCTGTCCGGTGCCCTGAATGAACTGCAGGACGAGGCA
GCGCGGCTATCGTGGCTGGCCACGACGGGCGTTCCTTGCGCAGCTGTGCTCGACGTTGTCACTGAAGCGG
GAAGGGACTGGCTGCTATTGGGCGAAGTGCCGGGGCAGGATCTCCTGTCATCTCACCTTGCTCCTGCCGA
GAAAGTATCCATCATGGCTGATGCAATGCGGCGGCTGCATACGCTTGATCCGGCTACCTGCCCATTCGAC
CACCAAGCGAAACATCGCATCGAGCGAGCACGTACTCGGATGGAAGCCGGTCTTGTCGATCAGGATGATC
TGGACGAAGAGCATCAGGGGCTCGCGCCAGCCGAACTGTTCGCCAGGCTCAAGGCGCGCATGCCCGACGG
CGAGGATCTCGTCGTGACCCATGGCGATGCCTGCTTGCCGAATATCATGGTGGAAAATGGCCGCTTTTCT
GGATTCATCGACTGTGGCCGGCTGGGTGTGGCGGACCGCTATCAGGACATAGCGTTGGCTACCCGTGATA
TTGCTGAAGAGCTTGGCGGCGAATGGGCTGACCGCTTCCTCGTGCTTTACGGTATCGCCGCTCCCGATTC
GCAGCGCATCGCCTTCTATCGCCTTCTTGACGAGTTCTTCTGAGCGGGACTCTGGGGTTCGCGAAATGAC
CGACCAAGCGACGCCCAACCTGCCATCACGAGATTTCGATTCCACCGCCGCCTTCTATGAAAGGTTGGGC
TTCGGAATCGTTTTCCGGGACGCCGGCTGGATGATCCTCCAGCGCGGGGATCTCATGCTGGAGTTCTTCG
CCCACCCCAACTTGTTTATTGCAGCTTATAATGGTTACAAATAAAGCAATAGCATCACAAATTTCACAAA
TAAAGCATTTTTTTCACTGCATTCTAGTTGTGGTTTGTCCAAACTCATCAATGTATCTTATCATGTCTGT
ATACCGTCGACCTCTAGCTAGAGCTTGGCGTAATCATGGTCATAGCTGTTTCCTGTGTGAAATTGTTATC
CGCTCACAATTCCACACAACATACGAGCCGGAAGCATAAAGTGTAAAGCCTGGGGTGCCTAATGAGTGAG
CTAACTCACATTAATTGCGTTGCGCTCACTGCCCGCTTTCCAGTCGGGAAACCTGTCGTGCCAGCTGCAT
TAATGAATCGGCCAACGCGCGGGGAGAGGCGGTTTGCGTATTGGGCGCTCTTCCGCTTCCTCGCTCACTG
ACTCGCTGCGCTCGGTCGTTCGGCTGCGGCGAGCGGTATCAGCTCACTCAAAGGCGGTAATACGGTTATC
CACAGAATCAGGGGATAACGCAGGAAAGAACATGTGAGCAAAAGGCCAGCAAAAGGCCAGGAACCGTAAA
AAGGCCGCGTTGCTGGCGTTTTTCCATAGGCTCCGCCCCCCTGACGAGCATCACAAAAATCGACGCTCAA
GTCAGAGGTGGCGAAACCCGACAGGACTATAAAGATACCAGGCGTTTCCCCCTGGAAGCTCCCTCGTGCG
CTCTCCTGTTCCGACCCTGCCGCTTACCGGATACCTGTCCGCCTTTCTCCCTTCGGGAAGCGTGGCGCTT
TCTCATAGCTCACGCTGTAGGTATCTCAGTTCGGTGTAGGTCGTTCGCTCCAAGCTGGGCTGTGTGCACG
AACCCCCCGTTCAGCCCGACCGCTGCGCCTTATCCGGTAACTATCGTCTTGAGTCCAACCCGGTAAGACA
CGACTTATCGCCACTGGCAGCAGCCACTGGTAACAGGATTAGCAGAGCGAGGTATGTAGGCGGTGCTACA
GAGTTCTTGAAGTGGTGGCCTAACTACGGCTACACTAGAAGAACAGTATTTGGTATCTGCGCTCTGCTGA
AGCCAGTTACCTTCGGAAAAAGAGTTGGTAGCTCTTGATCCGGCAAACAAACCACCGCTGGTAGCGGTGG
TTTTTTTGTTTGCAAGCAGCAGATTACGCGCAGAAAAAAAGGATCTCAAGAAGATCCTTTGATCTTTTCT
ACGGGGTCTGACGCTCAGTGGAACGAAAACTCACGTTAAGGGATTTTGGTCATGAGATTATCAAAAAGGA
TCTTCACCTAGATCCTTTTAAATTAAAAATGAAGTTTTAAATCAATCTAAAGTATATATGAGTAAACTTG
GTCTGACAGTTACCAATGCTTAATCAGTGAGGCACCTATCTCAGCGATCTGTCTATTTCGTTCATCCATA
GTTGCCTGACTCCCCGTCGTGTAGATAACTACGATACGGGAGGGCTTACCATCTGGCCCCAGTGCTGCAA
TGATACCGCGAGACCCACGCTCACCGGCTCCAGATTTATCAGCAATAAACCAGCCAGCCGGAAGGGCCGA
GCGCAGAAGTGGTCCTGCAACTTTATCCGCCTCCATCCAGTCTATTAATTGTTGCCGGGAAGCTAGAGTA
AGTAGTTCGCCAGTTAATAGTTTGCGCAACGTTGTTGCCATTGCTACAGGCATCGTGGTGTCACGCTCGT
CGTTTGGTATGGCTTCATTCAGCTCCGGTTCCCAACGATCAAGGCGAGTTACATGATCCCCCATGTTGTG
CAAAAA
Features (pLannotate 1.2.2; 21 found; start..end, strand, type, name):
    445..549     -  promoter       AmpR promoter: bla
    608..660     -  misc_feature   bom (fragment): basis of mobility region from pBR322
    815..1194    +  enhancer       CMV enhancer: human cytomegalovirus immediate early enhancer
   1195..1398    +  promoter       CMV promoter: human cytomegalovirus (CMV) immediate early promoter
   1394..1427    +  LTR            5' LTR (truncated) (fragment): truncated 5' long terminal repeat (LTR) from HIV-1
   1443..1461    +  promoter       T7 promoter: promoter for bacteriophage T7 RNA polymerase
   1519..3348    +  CDS            RYK: RYK_HUMAN - Also known as JTK5A. Experimental evidence at protein level: Swiss-Prot protein existence level 1. May be a coreceptor along with FZD8 of Wnt proteins, such as WNT1, WNT3, WNT3A and WNT5A. Involved in neuron differentiation, axon guidance, corpus callosum establishment and neurite outgrowth. In response to WNT3 stimulation, receptor C-terminal cleavage occurs in its transmembrane region and allows the C-terminal intracellular product to translocate from the cytoplasm to the nucleus where it plays a crucial role in neuronal development. From Homo sapiens (Human).
   3424..3465    +  CDS            V5 tag: epitope tag from simian virus 5
   3521..3745    +  polyA_signal   bGH poly(A) signal: bovine growth hormone polyadenylation signal
   3749..3770    +  promoter       SV40 promoter (fragment): SV40 enhancer and early promoter
   3791..4219    +  rep_origin     f1 ori (sequence partly withheld): f1 bacteriophage origin of replication; arrow indicates direction of (+) strand synthesis
   4233..4562    +  promoter       SV40 promoter: SV40 enhancer and early promoter
   4629..5420    +  CDS            neo: KKA2_KLEPN - Also known as kan, nptII. Experimental evidence at protein level: Swiss-Prot protein existence level 1. Resistance to kanamycin, neomycin, paromomycin, ribostamycin, butirosin and gentamicin B. From Klebsiella pneumoniae.
   5446..5604    +  CDS            ble (fragment): BLE_KLEPN - Experimental evidence at protein level: Swiss-Prot protein existence level 1. Binding protein with a strong affinity to the bleomycin family of antibiotics. Binds to CL990; an antimitotic-antibiotic compound. From Klebsiella pneumoniae.
   5599..5720    +  polyA_signal   SV40 poly(A) signal: SV40 polyadenylation signal
   5793..5809    -  protein_bind   lac operator: The lac repressor binds to the lac operator to inhibit transcription in E. coli. This inhibition can be relieved by adding lactose or isopropyl-β-D-thiogalactopyranoside (IPTG). lac repressor encoded by lacI
   5817..5847    -  promoter       lac promoter: promoter for the E. coli lac operon
   5862..5883    -  protein_bind   CAP binding site: CAP binding activates transcription in the presence of cAMP. E. coli catabolite activator protein
   5896..5988    -  CDS            lacI (fragment): lac repressor; lacI; The lac repressor binds to the lac operator to inhibit transcription in E. coli. This inhibition can be relieved by adding lactose or isopropyl-β-D-thiogalactopyranoside (IPTG).
   6171..6759    -  rep_origin     ori: high-copy-number ColE1/pMB1/pBR322/pUC origin of replication
   6930..444     -  CDS            AmpR (across the origin): β-lactamase; bla; confers resistance to ampicillin, carbenicillin, and related antibiotics
