[The description below was written by a language model from this plasmid's Addgene catalogue record and pLannotate feature annotations shown in this document.]
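Description:
pcDNA3.1-RYK-V5/HIS is a mammalian expression plasmid built on the Invitrogen pcDNA3.1-V5/His backbone, carrying the human RYK receptor tyrosine kinase coding sequence inserted by TOPO cloning. The sequenced record is 7,346 nt. In bacteria it is maintained as a high-copy plasmid through a ColE1/pUC-type origin and selected with ampicillin via the β-lactamase gene and its bla promoter. An f1 phage origin is also present, which in principle allows single-stranded DNA production.

RYK expression is driven by the human cytomegalovirus immediate early enhancer and promoter, giving strong constitutive transcription in mammalian cells, and the transcript is terminated by the bovine growth hormone polyadenylation signal. A T7 promoter sits between the CMV promoter and the insert and can serve for in vitro transcription or as a sequencing primer site. The open reading frame is followed by a backbone-encoded V5 epitope. The catalogue describes a C-terminal V5-His fusion, although the feature table annotates only the V5 tag and not the polyhistidine stretch. These tags permit antibody detection and, for the His tag, metal-affinity purification. A separate cassette consisting of the SV40 enhancer/early promoter, the neomycin phosphotransferase gene and the SV40 poly(A) signal allows selection of stably transfected cells with G418. Short annotated fragments (HIV-1 LTR, ble, lacI, bom and lac promoter/operator elements) appear to be backbone remnants or partial matches rather than functional parts.

The stated purpose is expression of human RYK in mammalian cells. The associated publication concerns a reporter for in-cell activity profiling of protein kinase oncogenes. RYK itself is annotated as a possible Wnt co-receptor involved in neuronal development.
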