Addgene plasmid #205610: pcDNA3.1-RYK-V5/HIS
Purpose: Expression of human RYK receptor tyrosine kinase in mammalian cells
Depositing lab: Pavel Krejčí. Depositing organization: Masaryk University. Publication: One reporter for in-cell activity profiling of majority of protein kinase oncogenes. Gudernova I, Foldynova-Trantirkova S, Ghannamova BE, Fafilek B, Varecha M, Balek L, Hruba E, Jonatova L, Jelinkova I, Kunova Bosakova M, Trantirek L, Mayer J, Krejci P. Elife. 2017 Feb 15;6. pii: e21536. doi: 10.7554/eLife.21536. PubMed 28199182.
Backbone
  Vector backbone: pcDNA3.1-V5/His
  Backbone manufacturer: Invitrogen
  Vector type: Mammalian Expression
Growth in bacteria
  Bacterial resistance: Ampicillin, 100 μg/mL
  Growth temperature: 37°C
  Growth strain: DH5alpha
  Copy number: High Copy
Gene/Insert
  Gene/Insert name: RYK receptor tyrosine kinase
  Species: H. sapiens (human)
  Entrez Gene: RYK (a.k.a. D3S3195, JTK5, JTK5A, RYK1)
  Promoter: CMV
  Tag / fusion protein: V5-His (C terminal on backbone)
  Cloning method: TOPO Cloning
Terms and licenses: Academic/Nonprofit Terms; Industry Terms: Not Available to Industry
How to cite: pcDNA3.1-RYK-V5/HIS was a gift from Pavel Krejčí (Addgene plasmid # 205610 ; http://n2t.net/addgene:205610 ; RRID:Addgene_205610)
